>Addgene plasmid #127845 | pBT271.359 | addgene full sequence | sequence record 248970 | Addgene NGS Result
AGATGGACCAGCACAGGGGCTTTCTACACAACCAGGCTAAGAATCTTCTCTGTGGCTTTTACGGCCGCCA
TGCGGAGCTGCGCTTCTTGGACCTGGTTCCTTCTTTGCAGTTGGACCCGGCCCAGATCTACAGGGTCACT
TGGTTCATCTCCTGGAGCCCCTGCTTCTCCTGGGGCTGTGCCGGGGAAGTGCGTGCGTTCCTTCAGGAGA
ACACACACGTGAGACTGCGCATCTTCGCTGCCCGCATCTATGATTACGACCCCCTATATAAGGAGGCGCT
GCAAATGCTGCGGGATGCTGGGGCCCAAGTCTCCATCATGACCTACGATGAGTTCAAGCACTGCTGGGAC
ACCTTTGTGGACCACCAGGGATGTCCCTTCCAGCCCTGGGATGGACTAGATGAGCACAGCCAAGCCCTGA
GTGGGAGGCTGCGGGCCATTCTCCAGAATCAGGGAAACTCTGGCTGAAGAGCCTGGTTAAAAAATGAGCT
GATTTAACAAAAATTTAACGCGAATTTTAACAAAATATTAACGCTTACAATTTAGGTGGCACTTTTCGGG
GAAATGTGCGCGGAACCCCTATTTGTTTATTTTTCTAAATACATTCAAATATGTATCCGCTCATGAATTA
ATTCTTAACCAATAAAAAACGCCCGGCGGCAACCGAGCGTTCTGAACAAATCCAGATGGAGTTCTGAGGT
CATTACTGGATCTATCAACAGGAGTCCAAGCGAGCTCGATATCAAATTACGCCCCGCCCTGCCACTCATC
GCAGTACTGTTGTAATTCATTAAGCATTCTGCCGACATGGAAGCCATCACAAACGGCATGATGAACCTGA
ATCGCCAGCGGCATCAGCACCTTGTCGCCTTGCGTATAATATTTGCCCATGGTGAAAACGGGGGCGAAGA
AGTTGTCCATATTGGCCACGTTTAAATCAAAACTGGTGAAACTCACCCAGGGATTGGCTGAAACGAAAAA
CATATTCTCAATAAACCCTTTAGGGAAATAGGCCAGGTTTTCACCGTAACACGCCACATCTTGCGAATAT
ATGTGTAGAAACTGCCGGAAATCGTCGTGGTATTCACTCCAGAGCGATGAAAACGTTTCAGTTTGCTCAT
GGAAAACGGTGTAACAAGGGTGAACACTATCCCATATCACCAGCTCACCGTCTTTCATTGCCATACGAAA
TTCCGGATGAGCATTCATCAGGCGGGCAAGAATGTGAATAAAGGCCGGATAAAACTTGTGCTTATTTTTC
TTTACGGTCTTTAAAAAGGCCGTAATATCCAGCTGAACGGTCTGGTTATAGGTACATTGAGCAACTGACT
GAAATGCCTCAAAATGTTCTTTACGATGCCATTGGGATATATCAACGGTGGTATATCCAGTGATTTTTTT
CTCCATTTTAGCTTCCTTAGCTCCTGAAAATCTCGATAACTCAAAAAATACGCCCGGTAGTGATCTTATT
TCATTATGGTGAAAGTTGGAACCTCTTACGTGCCCGATCAATCATGACCAAAATCCCTTAACGTGAGTTT
TCGTTCCACTGAGCGTCAGACCCCGTAGAAAAGATCAAAGGATCTTCTTGAGATCCTTTTTTTCTGCGCG
TAATCTGCTGCTTGCAAACAAAAAAACCACCGCTACCAGCGGTGGTTTGTTTGCCGGATCAAGAGCTACC
AACTCTTTTTCCGAAGGTAACTGGCTTCAGCAGAGCGCAGATACCAAATACTGTTCTTCTAGTGTAGCCG
TAGTTAGGCCACCACTTCAAGAACTCTGTAGCACCGCCTACATACCTCGCTCTGCTAATCCTGTTACCAG
TGGCTGCTGCCAGTGGCGATAAGTCGTGTCTTACCGGGTTGGACTCAAGACGATAGTTACCGGATAAGGC
GCAGCGGTCGGGCTGAACGGGGGGTTCGTGCACACAGCCCAGCTTGGAGCGAACGACCTACACCGAACTG
AGATACCTACAGCGTGAGCTATGAGAAAGCGCCACGCTTCCCGAAGGGAGAAAGGCGGACAGGTATCCGG
TAAGCGGCAGGGTCGGAACAGGAGAGCGCACGAGGGAGCTTCCAGGGGGAAACGCCTGGTATCTTTATAG
TCCTGTCGGGTTTCGCCACCTCTGACTTGAGCGTCGATTTTTGTGATGCTCGTCAGGGGGGCGGAGCCTA
TGGAAAAACGCCAGCAACGCGGCCTTTTTACGGTTCCTGGCCTTTTGCTGGCCTTTTGCTCACATGTTCT
TTACTGCGTTATGTAGTCAAAAGCCTCCGGTCGGAGGCTTTTGACTTGGCTGAGGAGTGCCATTAAGCAC
CGGTGGAGTGACGACCTTCAGCACGTTCGTACTGTTCAACGATGGTGTAGTCTTCGTTGTGGGAGGTGAT
GTCCAGTTTGATGTCGGTTTTGTAAGCACCCGGCAGCTGAACCGGTTTTTTAGCCATGTAGGTGGTTTTA
ACTTCAGCGTCGTAGTGACCACCGTCTTTCAGTTTCAGACGCATTTTGATTTCACCTTTCAGAGCACCGT
CTTCCGGGTACATACGTTCGGTGGAAGCTTCCCAACCCATGGTTTTTTTCTGCATAACCGGACCGTCGGA
CGGGAAGTTGGTACCACGCAGTTTAACTTTGTAGATGAACTCACCGTCTTGCAGGGAGGAGTCCTGGGTA
ACGGTAACAACACCACCGTCTTCGAAGTTCATAACACGTTCCCATTTGAAACCTTCCGGGAAGGACAGTT
TCAGGTAGTCCGGGATGTCAGCCGGGTGTTTAACGTAAGCTTTGGAACCGTACTGGAACTGCGGGGACAG
GATGTCCCAAGCGAACGGCAGCGGACCACCTTTGGTAACTTTCAGTTTAGCGGTCTGGGTACCTTCGTAC
GGACGACCTTCACCTTCACCTTCGATTTCGAACTCGTGACCGTTAACGGAACCTTCCATACGAACTTTGA
AACGCATGAACTCTTTGATAACGTCTTCGCTACTCGCCATAGATCCTTTCTCCTCTTTCAGATCCGTGCT
CAGTATCTCTATCACTGATAGGGATGTCAATCTCTATCACTGATAGGGAAGGGTGACTCGCCTTTGAGTG
AGCTGATACCGCTCGCCGCAGCCGAACGACCGAGCGCAGCGAGTCAGTGAGCGAGAATGCTCTTCTAGTG
AAGCCAGCCCAGCATCCGGGCCCAGACACTTGATGGATCCACACATATTCACTTCCAACTTTAACAATGG
CATTGGAAGGCATAAGACCTACCTGTGCTACGAAGTGGAGCGCCTGGACAATGGCACCTCGGTCA
Features (pLannotate 1.2.2; 12 found; start..end, strand, type, name):
    474..543     +  rep_origin     M13 ori (fragment): M13 bacteriophage origin of replication; arrow indicates direction of (+) strand synthesis
    569..626     +  promoter       AmpR promoter (fragment): bla
    642..676     -  terminator     lambda t0 terminator: minimal transcription terminator from phage lambda (Scholtissek and Grosse, 1987)
    750..1406    -  CDS            cat: CAT_ECOLX - Experimental evidence at protein level: Swiss-Prot protein existence level 1. This enzyme is an effector of chloramphenicol resistance in bacteria. From Escherichia coli. This protein is used as a marker in many commonly used cloning vectors, such as pACYC184.
   1407..1504    -  promoter       cat promoter: promoter of the E. coli cat gene encoding chloramphenicol acetyltransferase
   1588..2176    +  rep_origin     ori: high-copy-number ColE1/pMB1/pBR322/pUC origin of replication
   2255..2286    -  terminator     tonB terminator: bidirectional E. coli tonB-P14 transcription terminator
   2303..2980    -  CDS            mRFP1: monomeric derivative of DsRed (Campbell et al., 2002)
   3016..3035    -  promoter       H1-2O2 promoter (fragment): doxycycline-inducible variant of the human H1 RNA promoter (Henriksen et al., 2007)
   3041..3059    -  protein_bind   tet operator: tetO; bacterial operator O2 for the tetR and tetA genes tetracycline repressor TetR
   3073..3135    +  rep_origin     RSF ori (fragment): Plasmids containing the RSF 1030 origin of replication can be propagated in E. coli cells that contain additional plasmids with compatible origins.
   3150..459     +  CDS            APOBEC3A (fragment) (across the origin): human cytidine deaminase (C to U editing enzyme) that efficiently edits methylated cytosines (Wang et al., 2018); human APOBEC3A; also known as hA3A; A3A
