[The description below was written by a language model from this plasmid's Addgene catalogue record and pLannotate feature annotations shown in this document.]
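Description:
pBT271.359 is a small (about 3.3 kb) bacterial cloning plasmid built on the pBT271 backbone that serves as a donor part for assembling APOBEC3A-based cytosine base editors (A3A CBEs) by SapI (or its isoschizomer LguI) Golden Gate restriction/ligation. It replicates in E. coli from a high-copy ColE1/pUC-type origin and is selected with chloramphenicol through a cat gene driven by its native promoter and followed by a lambda t0 terminator. The automated annotation also picks up short fragments matching an M13 origin, the AmpR promoter and an RSF origin; these are partial hits and are probably residual backbone or junction sequence rather than functional elements.

The payload is a coding sequence for human APOBEC3A, a cytidine deaminase that converts C to U, annotated as a fragment that spans the numbering origin of the circular record. No promoter is annotated directly upstream of it, which fits its role as a transferable part rather than an expression cassette, although the record does not state this explicitly. The plasmid also carries an mRFP1 gene on the opposite strand, preceded by a tet operator and a short promoter-like fragment and ended by the bidirectional tonB terminator. Such a red fluorescent cassette could act as a visual marker for telling donor plasmid apart from assembled product, but the record does not state its purpose.

According to the depositor, combining this plasmid with pBT195 or pBT362 yields pBT359 or pBT377, respectively. Those assembled editor plasmids are noted to be mutagenic in bacteria, which likely explains why the deaminase is distributed as a separate part.
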