Addgene plasmid #127845: pBT271.359
Purpose: clone A3A CBEs by SapI Golden Gate
Depositing lab: David Liu. Depositing organization: Broad Institute. Publication: Continuous evolution of base editors with expanded target compatibility and improved activity. Thuronyi BW, Koblan LW, Levy JM, Yeh WH, Zheng C, Newby GA, Wilson C, Bhaumik M, Shubina-Oleinik O, Holt JR, Liu DR. Nat Biotechnol. 2019 Jul 22. pii: 10.1038/s41587-019-0193-0. doi: 10.1038/s41587-019-0193-0. PubMed 31332326.
Backbone
  Vector backbone: pBT271
Growth in bacteria
  Bacterial resistance: Chloramphenicol, 25 μg/mL
  Growth temperature: 37°C
  Growth strain: DH5alpha
  Copy number: High Copy
Gene/Insert
  Gene/Insert name: A3A
  Species: H. sapiens (human)
Terms and licenses: Academic/Nonprofit Terms; Industry Terms: Not Available to Industry
Depositor comments: Along with pBT195 or pBT362, this plasmid can be used to clone pBT359 or pBT377 respectively by SapI or LguI restriction/ligation (Golden Gate). pBT359 and pBT377 are mutagenic in bacteria and care must be taken during cloning, handling and propagation. Benchling map: https://benchling.com/s/seq-yBfH6JJ5OanhKGkL4YI6
How to cite: pBT271.359 was a gift from David Liu (Addgene plasmid # 127845 ; http://n2t.net/addgene:127845 ; RRID:Addgene_127845)
